Addgene plasmid #110675: pCHSU62.1-2.2
Purpose: Expression of a fungal biosynthetic gene cluster
Depositing lab: Ronald Davis. Depositing organization: Stanford University. Publication: HEx: A heterologous expression platform for the discovery of fungal natural products. Harvey CJB, Tang M, Schlecht U, Horecka J, Fischer CR, Lin HC, Li J, Naughton B, Cherry J, Miranda M, Li YF, Chu AM, Hennessy JR, Vandova GA, Inglis D, Aiyar RS, Steinmetz LM, Davis RW, Medema MH, Sattely E, Khosla C, St Onge RP, Tang Y, Hillenmeyer ME. Sci Adv. 2018 Apr 11;4(4):eaar5459. doi: 10.1126/sciadv.aar5459. eCollection 2018 Apr. PubMed 29651464.
Backbone
  Vector backbone: pCHINT2A
  Vector type: Yeast Expression
  Selectable markers: LEU2
Growth in bacteria
  Bacterial resistance: Ampicillin, 100 μg/mL
  Growth temperature: 37°C
  Growth strain: DH5alpha
  Copy number: High Copy
Gene/Insert
  Gene/Insert name: PKS (alt name: PKS gene for cluster PKS18)
  Species: Nannizzia gypsea
  Insert size (bp): 6927
  Tag / fusion protein: flag (N terminal on insert)
  Cloning method: Unknown
Terms and licenses: Academic/Nonprofit Terms; Industry Terms: Not Available to Industry
How to cite: pCHSU62.1-2.2 was a gift from Ronald Davis (Addgene plasmid # 110675 ; http://n2t.net/addgene:110675 ; RRID:Addgene_110675)
