[The description below was written by a language model from this plasmid's Addgene catalogue record and pLannotate feature annotations shown in this document.]
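Description:
pCHSU62.1-2.2 is a yeast expression plasmid built on the pCHINT2A backbone, made as part of a heterologous expression platform for discovering fungal natural products. It is an E. coli–yeast shuttle vector. A high-copy ColE1/pUC-type origin and an ampicillin resistance gene (β-lactamase with its own promoter) support propagation in bacteria. The 2μ origin provides multicopy episomal maintenance in Saccharomyces cerevisiae, and the LEU2 gene under its native promoter allows selection by leucine prototrophy in leu2 hosts. Remnants of a pBluescript polylinker, a T3 promoter and short rop fragments are backbone leftovers with no evident functional role.

The payload is a polyketide synthase gene of about 6.9 kb from the dermatophyte Nannizzia gypsea, recorded as the PKS of a biosynthetic cluster designated PKS18, carrying an N-terminal FLAG tag for detection of the protein. In both annotated sequences (the repository's sequencing result at 13,585 nt and the depositor's at 13,574 nt, which agree closely in layout) a FLAG-encoding fragment lies near position 500. It is followed by a long unannotated stretch of roughly 7 kb, which is consistent with the tagged PKS open reading frame. The roughly 500 bp upstream of the tag presumably contains the yeast promoter driving the gene, but neither the catalogue fields nor the feature tables identify it. A reverse-strand fragment matching yeast GRS2 lies just downstream of the insert and may be genomic sequence carried along with a terminator region, although the record does not say so. The plasmid is intended for expressing this cluster gene in yeast, plausibly with other plasmids carrying the remaining cluster genes, to reconstitute the pathway and identify its product.
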