Features (pLannotate 1.2.2; 12 found; start..end, strand, type, name):
    503..527     +  CDS            2xFLAG (fragment): two tandem FLAG® epitope tags
   7619..7975    -  CDS            GRS2 (fragment): SYG2_YEAST - Experimental evidence at protein level: Swiss-Prot protein existence level 1. Catalyzes the ATP-dependent ligation of glycine to the 3'-end of its cognate tRNA, via the formation of an aminoacyl-adenylate intermediate (Gly-AMP) (PubMed:23816885). Also produces diadenosine tetraphosphate (Ap4A), a universal pleiotropic signaling molecule needed for cell regulation pathways, by direct condensation of 2 ATPs. Thereby, may play a special role in Ap4A homeostasis (By similarity). From Saccharomyces cerevisiae (strain ATCC 204508 / S288c) (Baker's yeast).
   7973..7996    -  misc_feature   MCS (fragment): pBluescript multiple cloning site
   8009..8027    -  promoter       T3 promoter: promoter for bacteriophage T3 RNA polymerase
   8366..8954    -  rep_origin     ori: high-copy-number ColE1/pMB1/pBR322/pUC origin of replication
   9125..9985    -  CDS            AmpR: β-lactamase; bla; confers resistance to ampicillin, carbenicillin, and related antibiotics
   9986..10090   -  promoter       AmpR promoter: bla
  10117..11459   -  rep_origin     2μ ori: yeast 2μ plasmid origin of replication
  11527..11559   +  CDS            rop (fragment): Rop protein, which maintains plasmids at low copy number; rop
  11790..12194   +  promoter       LEU2 promoter: S. cerevisiae LEU2
  12207..13301   +  CDS            LEU2: 3-isopropylmalate dehydrogenase, required for leucine biosynthesis; S. cerevisiae LEU2; yeast auxotrophic marker
  13506..13566   -  misc_feature   MCS (fragment): pBluescript multiple cloning site
>Addgene plasmid #110675 | pCHSU62.1-2.2 | depositor full sequence | sequence record 208199 | pCHSU62.1-2.2 sequence 13574 bps
TATCTAAAAATTGCCTTATGATCCGTCTCTCCGGTTACAGCCTGTGTAACTGATTAATCCTGCCTTTCTA
ATCACCATTCTAATGTTTTAATTAAGGGATTTTGTCTTCATTAACGGCTTTCGCTCATAAAAATGTTATG
ACGTTTTGCCCGCAGGCGGGAAACCATCCACTTCACGAGACTGATCTCCTCTGCCGGAACACCGGGCATC
TCCAACTTATAAGTTGGAGAAATAAGAGAATTTCAGATTGAGAGAATGAAAAAAAAAAAAAAAAAAAAGG
CAGAGGAGAGCATAGAAATGGGGTTCACTTTTTGGTAAAGCTATAGCATGCCTATCACATATAAATAGAG
TGCCAGTAGCGACTTTTTTCACACTCGAAATACTCTTACTACTGCTCTCTTGTTGTTTTTATCACTTCTT
GTTTCTTCTTGGTAAATAGAATATCAAGCTACAAAAAGCATACAATCAACTATCAACTATTAACTATATC
GTAATACACAATGGATTATAAGGATGATGATGATAAGACTAGTATGGAGAAGCCGATGCCTATTGCCATC
ATTGGCATGGCATGCCGCACTTCGGGCGGCGTTGCTTCATTAGATGAATTCTGGACGATGCTCTCTCGCT
GCAGAGACGGCTCTGGTCCGATTCCAAAGGACAGATTCTCCTCTGCTGCATACTATCACCCCAATCCGCA
AAAGCGAGGCACATTCAACCAGCTTGGAGGCTATTTCATGGACAGAGATGTGTCCTACTTCGACGCCCCG
TTCTTTAATATCACAAGGCAAGAAGCAGCTTCACTAGATCCGCTGCAAAGACAACTCCTCGAAATCTCAT
ACGAAGCTCTAGAATGCGCCGGGCTTCCTAAGAACAAGATATCGGGAGAGAGCATGGCCGTCTTCGTTGG
TACTAAGAGATCAGACTACCGATGCAACTCACAGGACGTGAAGCGAATTGAACTGTTTAACGCAACAAGC
GTTCACCCGGCCGTTCAGGCAGGCCGGCTATCCTACTACTTCAACCTCAACGGGCCCTGCTGCGCCGTCG
ACACAGCCTGCTCTTCTGGGCTGCATGCTCTCCACCTAGGCGTGAATGCCATTCGTAATGGAGAGTGCAG
TTCTGCGCTTGTGGCGGCTGCTAATTTGTATCTCAACCCGGATGACCTGGTATCCATGTCGATGCTGGGC
CTATTTACTCCTGCGGGCAAGACATACGCCTTTGACCACCGCGGAACGTCCGGCTTTGCCTGCGGCGAAG
GCGCGGCAGCCCTCGTCATCAAGCCGCTGGATCGGGCCATTAATGATAACGACAACATCTACTCTGTAAT
CGTCAACACAGGAATCAACCAGGATGGCAAGACGGCTGGCCTCACAACGCCGAGCAGTGAAATGCAAGAG
AAGCTTATGCGTGACGTATACAGGCGCGCAAACATCAGCCCTAATGACACAGCATTCGTCGAGGCTCACG
GCACAGGCACAAAAGTAGGAGATCCCCTAGAAGTTGCTGCCATCCAGCGAGTGTTTGGCAACGGGCGTAC
AAAGCGCAGCCCGCTATATATTGGCTCAGTAAAGACCAATGTCGGCCACCTGGAAAATGCCAGCGGGCTC
ATTTCCGTCATCAAGGCTAGTCTTATGCTGCACCGAGGCTTCATCTTGCCAAACACCAATTTTGAGAAGG
CGAATCCTGATATCCCACTGGAAGCGTGGAATTTGAAGGTCCCCGTCAATATTCGTCCCTGGCCCAGGGG
CAGGCGCTATATCAGCATCAACAACTTTGGTTTCGGCGGCTCTAACGCCCATGTCGTCCTTGATAAAGCG
CCTCCCGCGGTTATGCTCAGAGCTATTCCTGTCGAGCCGCCGGGCAGAGAAGCTATACCTAAACTCTTTG
TCATTTCCGGTCACGACGAGGGTGCAGCAAGAAGAAATGCCAGCCAAATTGGAATCTACGTCGAGCAGCA
CCCGGAAGTCTTTGAGAAGCGCATCGCTCGCGACGTCGCGTACACCCTCGGCGAGCGTCGAACTCACCAT
GCTTTCCGCGTTGCTCTCACAGCGAGCAATTTCGGTGAACTGACAGAAGATTTGAACGATGAGGCACTAC
TCCCACAGCGTGCGTCAGATGAACCACTTAAGCTAGCCTTCATATTCACTGGCCAAGGTGCTCAGTGGCC
GCAGATGGGCAGACAGTTACTCAATTCTCACCCGATCTTCGGCCTGACGGTCAAGGAGTGCTCCGATTTT
CTAGAGAACAGTATTGGCGCTGACTTCTCTCTTATGCAAGAACTCTTGCGGCCAAAGGGCGAGTCCATCG
TTAATGAAGCTCACATTTCACAGCCAATTTGCACAGCAATCCAGCTGGGTCTTGTTGAGCTGCTCAAGTC
CTGGAAAATTGAGCCCTCCATGGTTTGTGGCCATTCGTCTGGTGAGATAGCCGCCGCCTATGCTGCCGGT
GCCATTACGCTCAGAGATGCTATGGCCGCTGCTTATTACCGCGGTCACTTTGCCGCTCAGATGAAGAAAC
GCAATCCTAAAGTCCGTGGTGCCATGTTAGCTGTTGGCGCCGGACCTGCGGAAGTAAAGAGAATCATCAA
GTCTCTGAGTTTAGCCGGCGTCACCGTTTCTTGTGAAAACGCTCCCAATTCTGTAACTGCTTCTGGTGAC
GAAGCCGACATTGACAGACTTGCATTAGAACTTGAAGGACGCAGCTTGTTCAACCGTAAGCTCCGTGTCG
ATGTTGCATATCACTCTGCGCATATGAAGCTCGTTGCGAACGACTACATGGCAGCCATTGAGAACATGCA
CTTCAAGGCCATGGATGATGGTATCAAGTTTTACTCGTCTCTTCTTGGGAAAAAGCTTGATAGCACTGAA
GCACTGGGTGCTCAGTACTGGGTTAACAACCTTATCAAGCCTGTTCTCTTTTCATCTGCTCTTGAGGAGC
TCTACAATGACGGAAAACCAGACATCATCATTGAACTCGGTCCTCACTCTGCACTCGAGGGCCCTATCAA
GCAAGTTTTAAAGGGAATTAGCAAGCAGGCTGCTACAAGCGTCAGGTATCATTCTGCTTTGCTCCGCAAC
CAAGATGCTGCGGTTACAGCCGTCAAGCTTGCCGGTAATCTTTGGACCAAAGGCCTTGATATCGACTTCA
GCCAGGTCAATATAACGTTGGAAGGGCAGTTGGAGCCCGGCCTGGTTTCAGACCTACCTTCATACCAGTG
GTCAAAACATCAGTGCTGGACAGAGTCTCGCGCCGGCAAATCTCATCGCCTTAAGGATTTTGGTCGGCAC
GATCTACTTGGACTCCTACAGGACGACTGCAACGAAACTGAGCCTGTCTGGACCAATGTTCTTGATTCTG
ATGAAGTGCCATGGCTCAAGGATCATAAGATGCAGTCTCTTGTCACATTCCCCTGCGCTGGGTACCTGAC
TATGGCAACCGAAGCTGCTTCTCAAACAGCGCGGATGCGTGGCGTGCTGTTGGAAGAAATTGCCTCATAC
CATATGCGAAACATCCAGGTTAGCAAGCCTTTCATCCTCGATGATGGCGAGTCTTATGACACACGCTTTA
CTCTCAAGCGTTATGCCGAAGGTCTGGCAGCGTATTCTAACGACTGGGATGAATTTCAATACTCCTCTTG
GGCCCCTTCCCGAGGCTGGGTTGAGCACTGCCGTGGCCTCGTTGGCATCAAGAAGCGCAGCAACACCAAT
ATTGTTCGAATGAACAACCAAAAAGCTGCTATTGCTCGCAGGGCCAATATGCAGCCACAGCCTGGTACTG
AGATCGATTGTGAATCGTTCTACTCAGAACTTTTGGGTAAGGGTGCTGGATACACCAGAGACTTCACTTT
CAAGGATGGTGCAAATCTGAGAGTCGATGGTGATTGTTCAGCTGGCATAGCAGTTCTCCAGGATGTTGCT
GCCAATATGCCTTTCAACCATGAGACACAAAGCACTCTGCCCTCTGCATTAACAGACTTGATATTTCAAA
CATGTTTCTTGATCCTCGGTGCAGGGCGCGGAAATCTGAAGAGCTTGGTCGTGCCATCGGCTATCGGAAG
TGTCGAGATTTCTACCACATGCCCAAATACTCCCGGCGAGACGCTTGAAATCGTGACCCACCACCAAAAC
TTTGCTTCAAAGGACCGATTGGTATTTGACAGTGATGCATGGCACACAAATGCGAGTGAGCCGGTCGTTA
TGATGCGAAGCACCATCTTGACGCCCATTCATGGTGATGCTTTTGAAAGTCAAGAGCCACGGTCTGCGTG
CTATAGAGTGATCTGGGAACCTTTGGAAGCCCAAGTTGCAGCCAAACTTGAAGACAATGCCGCATCAGAT
GGGGCAAATAACCATTCCAACTGTCACACTAATGGGCACAGAGATGGACACGCCAATGGTTATATAAACG
GCCATGCCAACGGCAGCACCAATGGACATACAAATGGCCATATTAGTGGGTATACAAACGGACACACCAA
TGGACACACCAACGGCAACGCCAGCAACATCAACGGCAACACCAACGGCCATACAAATGGTCATACCAGT
AGGTATACCAATGGACACACAAACGGCAACACCAACGGCCATACAAATGGTCATACAAATGGACACACCA
ACGGGCGTACCAACGGTTATACAAACGGCCGTACCAATGGACATTCGAATGGTGGCTCTAATGGGTATAC
CAATGGTGTGCCGACTTCTGGCGTTGACTTGAGCGCCACTCCCATCACCGTCATTTGCGATGCTGGTCCC
TCAAACCCTCTCTGCGCTGCCCTTGCGGATCTGATTGAGATTCAGACGTGTGGATGCAGGCCAACCATTA
TATCACTAGCAAAAGCAGAGATATGTTCATCCGTCAGATATGTTGTCTTGAATGAGGTCGATAGCCCGGT
CCTCGATGACATGAATGCCGATACATTTGCTCTGATCCAGAAGCTCCTGCTTGATGGCTTGTCTATCCTC
TGGGTAAGCTCTGGTGCTTATCTAAATGCAGAGAGCCCACATAACAACATAGCCCAGGGAATGTTCCGAA
CCATTCGTTCCGAGCTGGGTAAAGTAGCGGCCACTCTTGACCTCGATACCAAATCTAAGTTGCGGCCTGA
CGATCAGGCGCAGCTTATCATCACTGCAATGAAGACATCCATGGAAACATTCAAAGATGAATCCATCGAT
TATGAATTTGCGGAGAAAGATGGGAAACTTCTCGTTCCCCGTGTCGTAGAAGAAAATGAGATGAATCTTG
ACCTCTTCCGCCAAACCCAGTCTCCTCCCCCTTATCTCCAAAACTTCAACGAGCCCAACCGCCGCCTCAA
GATCGCGGTTGGCACATACGGTGCGCTCGACTCCCTATTCTGGGACGACGAGGAGACATACGGGCTTGGG
CCAAACGAGATTGAAGTTAAAGTTGCTGCTACTGGCATGAACTTCAAAGACGTTGTCATTGCCATGGGAC
AAGTGCCTAGCCCGTACCTCGGAATCGAGTGTTCCGGTACCGTCTCACGCATTGGATCTGGTGTCACCTC
GCTCAAGATTGGAAATCGAGTTTGTGCTATGACACACGGTGCTTATAGTACTTTTGCTCGCTGTCCAGCT
ACTAGCGCAGCTGTCATCCCAGAGGATATTGCATTCTCCACAGCCGCTTCTATCCCCGTTATCTTCTGCA
CAGCCTACTATGGCCTGATAGAGCTTGCTCACCTTGAACGTGGGGAGAAAATATTAATTCACGCAGCGTC
TGGCGGCGTGGGACAGGCCGCCATTCAGCTCTCCCAGATGGTAGGCGCTGAGATTTTTGCCACTACCAGC
AGTGTTGAGAAGAAAAACCATCTTATTGATACCTATGGTATTCCGGAGGACCATATCTTTTATAGTAGAG
ATACCAGTTTTGGGCCTGCCGTCAGAGAATCTACCGACGGGAAAGGTGTAGATGTTGTAATCAACTCCCT
TGCTGGTGATCTGCTGCGAGAAACCTGGGCCTGCATTGCCCCATTTGGCCGCTTTATTGAAATTGGAAAA
CGTGATATCACCTCCAACACTCGACTGGAAATGGACAAATTTGAATACAATTGCTCTTTCCACTCGGTTG
ATTTGTCCAAGGTTGCTGACTGGCGACCAAAGATAATGAGTCGAGTTTTCAAGGAAGTCATGGCTCTCAT
CTCCAAAAGGATTATCCAGCCCATTAGCCCCATCACTGAGATTGGCATCTCTAAGGTCGAAGCTGCGTTG
CGCAAACTTCAGAGCGGCAAGACTAAGGGCAAGGTCATTGTCAACCATCTCGTCAATGAGCAGGTCAATG
CTGCCCACAGACAGCCTACCGGAGACTTAGTGAATGGAAATGCCACTTATATCATCATTGGCGGTACAGG
TGGCCTTGGTCGTTCCATGGCAAAGAAAATGGCTCAGCGCGGTGGAAAGCACGTCGTCCTTCTATCCCGC
AGCGGCAAGATGACTCCTGAGCTAGATCATCTCAGCAAAGAATGCGAGATATATGGAGCCAAGATCTATG
TAAAATGCTGTGACGCGGCCAACCAGGCAAAAGTCAACGAACTTATCTCAGAGCTGCAATCGTCACTGCC
TCCGATCCGTGGTGTCATCCATGCAGCCATGGTGCTGCGGGATACCCTCTTTGAAAAGATGTCATTCGAG
GACTGGGATGAGGTTGTGCGCTGTAAGGTTGCGGGAGGCTGGAACTTCCACATTGCCTTAGCAAAGGAGC
CCCTCGACTTCTTCATCGTCCTATCCTCGGTTGCTGGCATTGTTGGCAACCGCGGCCAGGCAGCCTACGC
CGCTGCCAACACCTTCTTAGATGCCTTGACAGTCCACCGCCGTAGGTTGGGTCTTAAAGCTACATCGCTC
AACCTAACTGCAGTCGAGGATATCGGTTATCTGGCGGAGAATTCCGGCAAGCAAGGCGAAGTTCTTCGCA
ATTTATCTGGTAACGGAATTGGCGGGGCCGAAGTCCTAGCACTCATCGAGAGTTCTATAAACGGCAAGGT
TGGCACCGCCTGCGACGACCAGTGTATCACCGGACTTGAATTCGGGGACTCGATGCCCTACTTTGCCGCG
GATGGCAAGTTCAAGTATCTTCGTCAGGCTGCTCTTGCGCTGAGCGCTGCTGCGGGTGATGACGGTGGCG
CGAATATTCCTATTGGCAAGAGACTAGCTAGGGCGATGACAGTGGGCGAAGCCGTCGAGCTTGTTACCGA
TGGCTTGCGTGACAAACTGGGCGCCATTCTGATGCTTGACCCCGATGTCATTCTAGCTAAACAGGCGACT
GTCACCATGGCTGCCCTTGGCTTGGACTCACTCAACGCTATCGAGCTGCGTAATTGGATCGCAAGGGACC
TGCAGACACACTTGCAGATCCTGGAGCTGCTGCGAGCTGGAACGTTGGCTGATCTTGCAAGTCAGATTCT
GAAGAAGACTCGCATCCAAGGTGCTTGGACAATGCAGGAGGGAGCCAGATAAGGAGATTGATAAGACTTT
TCTAGTTGCATATCTTTTATATTTAAATCTTATCTATTAGTTAATTTTTTGTAATTTATCCTTATATATA
GTCTGGTTATTCTAAAATATCATTTCAGTATCTAAAAATTCCCCTCTTTTTTCAGTTATATCTTAACAGG
CGACAGTCCAAATGTTGATTTATCCCAGTCCGATTCATCAGGGTTGTGAAGCATTTTGTCAATGGTCGAA
ATCACATCAGTAATAGTGCCTCTTACTTGCCTCATAGAATTTCTTTCTCTTAACGTCACCGTTTGGTCTT
TTATAGTTTCGAAATCTATGGTGATACCAAATGGTGTTCCCAATTCATCGTTACGGGCGTATTTTTTACC
AATTGAAGTATTGGAATCGTCAATTTTAAAGTATATCTCTCTTTTACGTAAAGCCTGCGAGATCCTCTTA
AGTATAGCGGGGAAGCCATCGTTATTCGATATTGTCGTAACAAATACTTTGATCGGCGCTATGCGGCCGC
CACCGCGGTGGAGCTCCAGCTTTTGTTCCCTTTAGTGAGGGTTAATTGCGCGCTTGGCGAGACTCAAACA
AGATATATTTTGCCCGCCTTACAGACGAAACTAGTTGGAGGTTATGGAGCATACTATCACGTGGGCGGCC
ACTGGTGAGTTACTACACCCCAGGGGCAACGTTGATGCTCCTAAAAAACTCTGGCTGGACGCAAGCCGTA
ACACCCGTGTCACTTCATAATCGTTTGCAATTCAGGGCTTGATCTACACATTACCCTGTTATCCCTATTA
ATTAATACGGTTATCCACAGAATCAGGGGATAACGCAGGAAAGAACATGTGAGCAAAAGGCCAGCAAAAG
GCCAGGAACCGTAAAAAGGCCGCGTTGCTGGCGTTTTTCCATAGGCTCCGCCCCCCTGACGAGCATCACA
AAAATCGACGCTCAAGTCAGAGGTGGCGAAACCCGACAGGACTATAAAGATACCAGGCGTTTCCCCCTGG
AAGCTCCCTCGTGCGCTCTCCTGTTCCGACCCTGCCGCTTACCGGATACCTGTCCGCCTTTCTCCCTTCG
GGAAGCGTGGCGCTTTCTCATAGCTCACGCTGTAGGTATCTCAGTTCGGTGTAGGTCGTTCGCTCCAAGC
TGGGCTGTGTGCACGAACCCCCCGTTCAGCCCGACCGCTGCGCCTTATCCGGTAACTATCGTCTTGAGTC
CAACCCGGTAAGACACGACTTATCGCCACTGGCAGCAGCCACTGGTAACAGGATTAGCAGAGCGAGGTAT
GTAGGCGGTGCTACAGAGTTCTTGAAGTGGTGGCCTAACTACGGCTACACTAGAAGGACAGTATTTGGTA
TCTGCGCTCTGCTGAAGCCAGTTACCTTCGGAAAAAGAGTTGGTAGCTCTTGATCCGGCAAACAAACCAC
CGCTGGTAGCGGTGGTTTTTTTGTTTGCAAGCAGCAGATTACGCGCAGAAAAAAAGGATCTCAAGAAGAT
CCTTTGATCTTTTCTACGGGGTCTGACGCTCAGTGGAACGAAAACTCACGTTAAGGGATTTTGGTCATGA
GATTATCAAAAAGGATCTTCACCTAGATCCTTTTAAATTAAAAATGAAGTTTTAAATCAATCTAAAGTAT
ATATGAGTAAACTTGGTCTGACAGTTACCAATGCTTAATCAGTGAGGCACCTATCTCAGCGATCTGTCTA
TTTCGTTCATCCATAGTTGCCTGACTCCCCGTCGTGTAGATAACTACGATACGGGAGGGCTTACCATCTG
GCCCCAGTGCTGCAATGATACCGCGAGACCCACGCTCACCGGCTCCAGATTTATCAGCAATAAACCAGCC
AGCCGGAAGGGCCGAGCGCAGAAGTGGTCCTGCAACTTTATCCGCCTCCATCCAGTCTATTAATTGTTGC
CGGGAAGCTAGAGTAAGTAGTTCGCCAGTTAATAGTTTGCGCAACGTTGTTGCCATTGCTACAGGCATCG
TGGTGTCACGCTCGTCGTTTGGTATGGCTTCATTCAGCTCCGGTTCCCAACGATCAAGGCGAGTTACATG
ATCCCCCATGTTGTGCAAAAAAGCGGTTAGCTCCTTCGGTCCTCCGATCGTTGTCAGAAGTAAGTTGGCC
GCAGTGTTATCACTCATGGTTATGGCAGCACTGCATAATTCTCTTACTGTCATGCCATCCGTAAGATGCT
TTTCTGTGACTGGTGAGTACTCAACCAAGTCATTCTGAGAATAGTGTATGCGGCGACCGAGTTGCTCTTG
CCCGGCGTCAATACGGGATAATACCGCGCCACATAGCAGAACTTTAAAAGTGCTCATCATTGGAAAACGT
TCTTCGGGGCGAAAACTCTCAAGGATCTTACCGCTGTTGAGATCCAGTTCGATGTAACCCACTCGTGCAC
CCAACTGATCTTCAGCATCTTTTACTTTCACCAGCGTTTCTGGGTGAGCAAAAACAGGAAGGCAAAATGC
CGCAAAAAAGGGAATAAGGGCGACACGGAAATGTTGAATACTCATACTCTTCCTTTTTCAATATTATTGA
AGCATTTATCAGGGTTATTGTCTCATGAGCGGATACATATTTGAATGTATTTAGAAAAATAAACAAATAG
GGGTTCCGCGCACATTTCCCCGAAAAGTGCCACCTGAACGAAGCATCTGTGCTTCATTTTGTAGAACAAA
AATGCAACGCGAGAGCGCTAATTTTTCAAACAAAGAATCTGAGCTGCATTTTTACAGAACAGAAATGCAA
CGCGAAAGCGCTATTTTACCAACGAAGAATCTGTGCTTCATTTTTGTAAAACAAAAATGCAACGCGAGAG
CGCTAATTTTTCAAACAAAGAATCTGAGCTGCATTTTTACAGAACAGAAATGCAACGCGAGAGCGCTATT
TTACCAACAAAGAATCTATACTTCTTTTTTGTTCTACAAAAATGCATCCCGAGAGCGCTATTTTTCTAAC
AAAGCATCTTAGATTACTTTTTTTCTCCTTTGTGCGCTCTATAATGCAGTCTCTTGATAACTTTTTGCAC
TGTAGGTCCGTTAAGGTTAGAAGAAGGCTACTTTGGTGTCTATTTTCTCTTCCATAAAAAAAGCCTGACT
CCACTTCCCGCGTTTACTGATTACTAGCGAAGCTGCGGGTGCATTTTTTCAAGATAAAGGCATCCCCGAT
TATATTCTATACCGATGTGGATTGCGCATACTTTGTGAACAGAAAGTGATAGCGTTGATGATTCTTCATT
GGTCAGAAAATTATGAACGGTTTCTTCTATTTTGTCTCTATATACTACGTATAGGAAATGTTTACATTTT
CGTATTGTTTTCGATTCACTCTATGAATAGTTCTTACTACAATTTTTTTGTCTAAAGAGTAATACTAGAG
ATAAACATAAAAAATGTAGAGGTCGAGTTTAGATGCAAGTTCAAGGAGCGAAAGGTGGATGGGTAGGTTA
TATAGGGATATAGCACAGAGATATATAGCAAAGAGATACTTTTGAGCAATGTTTGTGGAAGCGGTATTCG
CAATATTTTAGTAGCTCGTTACAGTCCGGTGCGTTTTTGGTTTTTTGAAAGTGCGTCTTCAGAGCGCTTT
TGGTTTTCAAAAGCGCTCTGAAGTTCCTATACTTTCTAGAGAATAGGAACTTCGGAATAGGAACTTCAAA
GCGTTTCCGAAAACGAGCGCTTCCGAAAATGCAACGCGAGCTGCGCACATACAGCTCACTGTTCACGTCG
CACCTATATCTGCGTGTTGCCTGTATATATATATACATGAGAAGAACGGCATAGTGCGTGTTTATGCTTA
AATGCGTACTTATATGCGTCTATTTATGTAGGATGAAAGGTAGTCTAGTACCTCCTGTGATATTATCCCA
TTCCATGCGGGGTATCGTATGCTTCCTTCAGCACTACCCTTTAGCTGTTCTATATGCTGCCACTCCTCAA
TTGGATTAGTCTCATCCTTCAATGCTATCATTTCCTTTGATATTGGATCATACTAAGAAACCATTATTAT
CATGACATTAACCTATAAAAATAGGCGTATCACGAGGCCCTTTCGTCTCGCGCGTTTCGGTGATGACGGT
GAAAACCTCGGCGCGCCATTACCCTGTTATCCCTAATATACAACGCAAAGAAGCTGGAAAATTGGCGAGG
GAATCCTGTTTCTGTCTATCCAAGAATGGGCATGAGGTGGCAACCGTCGTGCTAGCGTACAGGGTGCACT
TTGTAACCATTTGGGACACCGGACACTCGCTGTTTTCGAAATTACCCTTTAAGCGCGGGTATTGAACCAG
GCTTATGCCCAAGATCGTAGCAAGCATTTAACTGTGGGAATACTCAGGTATCGTAAGATGCAAGAGTTCG
AATCTCTTAGCAACCATTATTTTTTTCCTCAACATAACGAGAACACACAGGGGCGCTATCGCACAGAATC
AAATTCGATGACTGGAAATTTTTTGTTAATTTCAGAGGTCGCCTGACGCATATACCTTTTTCAACTGAAA
AATTGGGAGAAAAAGGAAAGGTGAGAGGCCGGAACCGGCTTTTCATATAGAATAGAGAAGCGTTCATGAC
TAAATGCTTGCATCACAATACTTGAAGTTGACAATATTATTTAAGGACCTATTGTTTTTTCCAATAGGTG
GTTAGCAATCGTCTTACTTTCTAACTTTTCTTACCTTTTACATTTCAGCAATATATATATATATTTCAAG
GATATACCATTCTAATGTCTGCCCCTATGTCTGCCCCTAAGAAGATCGTCGTTTTGCCAGGTGACCACGT
TGGTCAAGAAATCACAGCCGAAGCCATTAAGGTTCTTAAAGCTATTTCTGATGTTCGTTCCAATGTCAAG
TTCGATTTCGAAAATCATTTAATTGGTGGTGCTGCTATCGATGCTACAGGTGTCCCACTTCCAGATGAGG
CGCTGGAAGCCTCCAAGAAGGTTGATGCCGTTTTGTTAGGTGCTGTGGCTGGTCCTAAATGGGGTACCGG
TAGTGTTAGACCTGAACAAGGTTTACTAAAAATCCGTAAAGAACTTCAATTGTACGCCAACTTAAGACCA
TGTAACTTTGCATCCGACTCTCTTTTAGACTTATCTCCAATCAAGCCACAATTTGCTAAAGGTACTGACT
TCGTTGTTGTCAGAGAATTAGTGGGAGGTATTTACTTTGGTAAGAGAAAGGAAGACGATGGTGATGGTGT
CGCTTGGGATAGTGAACAATACACCGTTCCAGAAGTGCAAAGAATCACAAGAATGGCCGCTTTCATGGCC
CTACAACATGAGCCACCATTGCCTATTTGGTCCTTGGATAAAGCTAATCTTTTGGCCTCTTCAAGATTAT
GGAGAAAAACTGTGGAGGAAACCATCAAGAACGAATTCCCTACATTGAAGGTTCAACATCAATTGATTGA
TTCTGCCGCCATGATCCTAGTTAAGAACCCAACCCACCTAAATGGTATTATAATCACCAGCAACATGTTT
GGTGATATCATCTCCGATGAAGCCTCCGTTATCCCAGGTTCCTTGGGTTTGTTGCCATCTGCGTCCTTGG
CCTCTTTGCCAGACAAGAACACCGCATTTGGTTTGTACGAACCATGCCACGGTTCTGCTCCAGATTTGCC
AAAGAATAAGGTTGACCCTATCGCCACTATCTTGTCTGCTGCAATGATGTTGAAATTGTCATTGAACTTG
CCTGAAGAAGGTAAGGCCATTGAAGATGCAGTTAAAAAGGTTTTGGATGCAGGTATCAGAACTGGTGATT
TAGGTGGTTCCAACAGTACCACCGAAGTCGGTGATGCTGTCGCCGAAGAAGTTAAGAAAATCCTTGCTTA
AAAAGATTCTCTTTTTTTATGATATTTGTACATAAACTTTATAAATGAAATTCATAATAGAAACGACACG
AAATTACAAAATGGAATATGTTCATAGGGTAGACGAAACTATATACGCAATCTACATACATTTATCAAGA
AGGAGAAAAAGGAGGATAGTAAAGGAATACAGGTAAGCAAATTGATACTAATGGCTCAACGAAATGACGG
TATCGATAAGCTTGATATCGAATTCCTGCAGCCCGGGGGATCCACTAGTTCTAGAGTTAATTAA
