Features (pLannotate 1.2.2; 13 found; start..end, strand, type, name):
    510..534     +  CDS            2xFLAG (fragment): two tandem FLAG® epitope tags
   7626..7982    -  CDS            GRS2 (fragment): SYG2_YEAST - Experimental evidence at protein level: Swiss-Prot protein existence level 1. Catalyzes the ATP-dependent ligation of glycine to the 3'-end of its cognate tRNA, via the formation of an aminoacyl-adenylate intermediate (Gly-AMP) (PubMed:23816885). Also produces diadenosine tetraphosphate (Ap4A), a universal pleiotropic signaling molecule needed for cell regulation pathways, by direct condensation of 2 ATPs. Thereby, may play a special role in Ap4A homeostasis (By similarity). From Saccharomyces cerevisiae (strain ATCC 204508 / S288c) (Baker's yeast).
   7980..8003    -  misc_feature   MCS (fragment): pBluescript multiple cloning site
   8016..8034    -  promoter       T3 promoter: promoter for bacteriophage T3 RNA polymerase
   8373..8961    -  rep_origin     ori: high-copy-number ColE1/pMB1/pBR322/pUC origin of replication
   9132..9992    -  CDS            AmpR: β-lactamase; bla; confers resistance to ampicillin, carbenicillin, and related antibiotics
   9993..10097   -  promoter       AmpR promoter: bla
  10124..11466   -  rep_origin     2μ ori: yeast 2μ plasmid origin of replication
  11534..11559   +  CDS            rop (fragment): Rop protein, which maintains plasmids at low copy number; rop
  11560..11589   +  CDS            rop (fragment): Rop protein, which maintains plasmids at low copy number; rop
  11820..12227   +  promoter       LEU2 promoter: S. cerevisiae LEU2
  12228..13322   +  CDS            LEU2: 3-isopropylmalate dehydrogenase, required for leucine biosynthesis; S. cerevisiae LEU2; yeast auxotrophic marker
  13526..13585   -  misc_feature   MCS (fragment): pBluescript multiple cloning site
>Addgene plasmid #110675 | pCHSU62.1-2.2 | addgene full sequence | sequence record 212382 | Addgene NGS Result
TTAATTAATATCTAAAAATTGCCTTATGATCCGTCTCTCCGGTTACAGCCTGTGTAACTGATTAATCCTG
CCTTTCTAATCACCATTCTAATGTTTTAATTAAGGGATTTTGTCTTCATTAACGGCTTTCGCTCATAAAA
ATGTTATGACGTTTTGCCCGCAGGCGGGAAACCATCCACTTCACGAGACTGATCTCCTCTGCCGGAACAC
CGGGCATCTCCAACTTATAAGTTGGAGAAATAAGAGAATTTCAGATTGAGAGAATGAAAAAAAAAAAAAA
AAAAAGGCAGAGGAGAGCATAGAAATGGGGTTCACTTTTTGGTAAAGCTATAGCATGCCTATCACATATA
AATAGAGTGCCAGTAGCGACTTTTTTCACACTCGAAATACTCTTACTACTGCTCTCTTGTTGTTTTTATC
ACTTCTTGTTTCTTCTTGGTAAATAGAATATCAAGCTACAAAAAGCATACAATCAACTATCAACTATTAA
CTATATCGTAATACACAATGGATTATAAGGATGATGATGATAAGACTAGTATGGAGAAGCCGATGCCTAT
TGCCATCATTGGCATGGCATGCCGCACTTCGGGCGGCGTTGCTTCATTAGATGAATTCTGGACGATGCTC
TCTCGCTGCAGAGACGGCTCTGGTCCGATTCCAAAGGACAGATTCTCCTCTGCTGCATACTATCACCCCA
ATCCGCAAAAGCGAGGCACATTCAACCAGCTTGGAGGCTATTTCATGGACAGAGATGTGTCCTACTTCGA
CGCCCCGTTCTTTAATATCACAAGGCAAGAAGCAGCTTCACTAGATCCGCTGCAAAGACAACTCCTCGAA
ATCTCATACGAAGCTCTAGAATGCGCCGGGCTTCCTAAGAACAAGATATCGGGAGAGAGCATGGCCGTCT
TCGTTGGTACTAAGAGATCAGACTACCGATGCAACTCACAGGACGTGAAGCGAATTGAACTGTTTAACGC
AACAAGCGTTCACCCGGCCGTTCAGGCAGGCCGGCTATCCTACTACTTCAACCTCAACGGGCCCTGCTGC
GCCGTCGACACAGCCTGCTCTTCTGGGCTGCATGCTCTCCACCTAGGCGTGAATGCCATTCGTAATGGAG
AGTGCAGTTCTGCGCTTGTGGCGGCTGCTAATTTGTATCTCAACCCGGATGACCTGGTATCCATGTCGAT
GCTGGGCCTATTTACTCCTGCGGGCAAGACATACGCCTTTGACCACCGCGGAACGTCCGGCTTTGCCTGC
GGCGAAGGCGCGGCAGCCCTCGTCATCAAGCCGCTGGATCGGGCCATTAATGATAACGACAACATCTACT
CTGTAATCGTCAACACAGGAATCAACCAGGATGGCAAGACGGCTGGCCTCACAACGCCGAGCAGTGAAAT
GCAAGAGAAGCTTATGCGTGACGTATACAGGCGCGCAAACATCAGCCCTAATGACACAGCATTCGTCGAG
GCTCACGGCACAGGCACAAAAGTAGGAGATCCCCTAGAAGTTGCTGCCATCCAGCGAGTGTTTGGCAACG
GGCGTACAAAGCGCAGCCCGCTATATATTGGCTCAGTAAAGACCAATGTCGGCCACCTGGAAAATGCCAG
CGGGCTCATTTCCGTCATCAAGGCTAGTCTTATGCTGCACCGAGGCTTCATCTTGCCAAACACCAATTTT
GAGAAGGCGAATCCTGATATCCCACTGGAAGCGTGGAATTTGAAGGTCCCCGTCAATATTCGTCCCTGGC
CCAGGGGCAGGCGCTATATCAGCATCAACAACTTTGGTTTCGGCGGCTCTAACGCCCATGTCGTCCTTGA
TAAAGCGCCTCCCGCGGTTATGCTCAGAGCTATTCCTGTCGAGCCGCCGGGCAGAGAAGCTATACCTAAA
CTCTTTGTCATTTCCGGTCACGACGAGGGTGCAGCAAGAAGAAATGCCAGCCAAATTGGAATCTACGTCG
AGCAGCACCCGGAAGTCTTTGAGAAGCGCATCGCTCGCGACGTCGCGTACACCCTCGGCGAGCGTCGAAC
TCACCATGCTTTCCGCGTTGCTCTCACAGCGAGCAATTTCGGTGAACTGACAGAAGATTTGAACGATGAG
GCACTACTCCCACAGCGTGCGTCAGATGAACCACTTAAGCTAGCCTTCATATTCACTGGCCAAGGTGCTC
AGTGGCCGCAGATGGGCAGACAGTTACTCAATTCTCACCCGATCTTCGGCCTGACGGTCAAGGAGTGCTC
CGATTTTCTAGAGAACAGTATTGGCGCTGACTTCTCTCTTATGCAAGAACTCTTGCGGCCAAAGGGCGAG
TCCATCGTTAATGAAGCTCACATTTCACAGCCAATTTGCACAGCAATCCAGCTGGGTCTTGTTGAGCTGC
TCAAGTCCTGGAAAATTGAGCCCTCCATGGTTTGTGGCCATTCGTCTGGTGAGATAGCCGCCGCCTATGC
TGCCGGTGCCATTACGCTCAGAGATGCTATGGCCGCTGCTTATTACCGCGGTCACTTTGCCGCTCAGATG
AAGAAACGCAATCCTAAAGTCCGTGGTGCCATGTTAGCTGTTGGCGCCGGACCTGCGGAAGTAAAGAGAA
TCATCAAGTCTCTGAGTTTAGCCGGCGTCACCGTTTCTTGTGAAAACGCTCCCAATTCTGTAACTGCTTC
TGGTGACGAAGCCGACATTGACAGACTTGCATTAGAACTTGAAGGACGCAGCTTGTTCAACCGTAAGCTC
CGTGTCGATGTTGCATATCACTCTGCGCATATGAAGCTCGTTGCGAACGACTACATGGCAGCCATTGAGA
ACATGCACTTCAAGGCCATGGATGATGGTATCAAGTTTTACTCGTCTCTTCTTGGGAAAAAGCTTGATAG
CACTGAAGCACTGGGTGCTCAGTACTGGGTTAACAACCTTATCAAGCCTGTTCTCTTTTCATCTGCTCTT
GAGGAGCTCTACAATGACGGAAAACCAGACATCATCATTGAACTCGGTCCTCACTCTGCACTCGAGGGCC
CTATCAAGCAAGTTTTAAAGGGAATTAGCAAGCAGGCTGCTACAAGCGTCAGGTATCATTCTGCTTTGCT
CCGCAACCAAGATGCTGCGGTTACAGCCGTCAAGCTTGCCGGTAATCTTTGGACCAAAGGCCTTGATATC
GACTTCAGCCAGGTCAATATAACGTTGGAAGGGCAGTTGGAGCCCGGCCTGGTTTCAGACCTACCTTCAT
ACCAGTGGTCAAAACATCAGTGCTGGACAGAGTCTCGCGCCGGCAAATCTCATCGCCTTAAGGATTTTGG
TCGGCACGATCTACTTGGACTCCTACAGGACGACTGCAACGAAACTGAGCCTGTCTGGACCAATGTTCTT
GATTCTGATGAAGTGCCATGGCTCAAGGATCATAAGATGCAGTCTCTTGTCACATTCCCCTGCGCTGGGT
ACCTGACTATGGCAACCGAAGCTGCTTCTCAAACAGCGCGGATGCGTGGCGTGCTGTTGGAAGAAATTGC
CTCATACCATATGCGAAACATCCAGGTTAGCAAGCCTTTCATCCTCGATGATGGCGAGTCTTATGACACA
CGCTTTACTCTCAAGCGTTATGCCGAAGGTCTGGCAGCGTATTCTAACGACTGGGATGAATTTCAATACT
CCTCTTGGGCCCCTTCCCGAGGCTGGGTTGAGCACTGCCGTGGCCTCGTTGGCATCAAGAAGCGCAGCAA
CACCAATATTGTTCGAATGAACAACCAAAAAGCTGCTATTGCTCGCAGGGCCAATATGCAGCCACAGCCT
GGTACTGAGATCGATTGTGAATCGTTCTACTCAGAACTTTTGGGTAAGGGTGCTGGATACACCAGAGACT
TCACTTTCAAGGATGGTGCAAATCTGAGAGTCGATGGTGATTGTTCAGCTGGCATAGCAGTTCTCCAGGA
TGTTGCTGCCAATATGCCTTTCAACCATGAGACACAAAGCACTCTGCCCTCTGCATTAACAGACTTGATA
TTTCAAACATGTTTCTTGATCCTCGGTGCAGGGCGCGGAAATCTGAAGAGCTTGGTCGTGCCATCGGCTA
TCGGAAGTGTCGAGATTTCTACCACATGCCCAAATACTCCCGGCGAGACGCTTGAAATCGTGACCCACCA
CCAAAACTTTGCTTCAAAGGACCGATTGGTATTTGACAGTGATGCATGGCACACAAATGCGAGTGAGCCG
GTCGTTATGATGCGAAGCACCATCTTGACGCCCATTCATGGTGATGCTTTTGAAAGTCAAGAGCCACGGT
CTGCGTGCTATAGAGTGATCTGGGAACCTTTGGAAGCCCAAGTTGCAGCCAAACTTGAAGACAATGCCGC
ATCAGATGGGGCAAATAACCATTCCAACTGTCACACTAATGGGCACAGAGATGGACACGCCAATGGTTAT
ATAAACGGCCATGCCAACGGCAGCACCAATGGACATACAAATGGCCATATTAGTGGGTATACAAACGGAC
ACACCAATGGACACACCAACGGCAACGCCAGCAACATCAACGGCAACACCAACGGCCATACAAATGGTCA
TACCAGTAGGTATACCAATGGACACACAAACGGCAACACCAACGGCCATACAAATGGTCATACAAATGGA
CACACCAACGGGCGTACCAACGGTTATACAAACGGCCGTACCAATGGACATTCGAATGGTGGCTCTAATG
GGTATACCAATGGTGTGCCGACTTCTGGCGTTGACTTGAGCGCCACTCCCATCACCGTCATTTGCGATGC
TGGTCCCTCAAACCCTCTCTGCGCTGCCCTTGCGGATCTGATTGAGATTCAGACGTGTGGATGCAGGCCA
ACCATTATATCACTAGCAAAAGCAGAGATATGTTCATCCGTCAGATATGTTGTCTTGAATGAGGTCGATA
GCCCGGTCCTCGATGACATGAATGCCGATACATTTGCTCTGATCCAGAAGCTCCTGCTTGATGGCTTGTC
TATCCTCTGGGTAAGCTCTGGTGCTTATCTAAATGCAGAGAGCCCACATAACAACATAGCCCAGGGAATG
TTCCGAACCATTCGTTCCGAGCTGGGTAAAGTAGCGGCCACTCTTGACCTCGATACCAAATCTAAGTTGC
GGCCTGACGATCAGGCGCAGCTTATCATCACTGCAATGAAGACATCCATGGAAACATTCAAAGATGAATC
CATCGATTATGAATTTGCGGAGAAAGATGGGAAACTTCTCGTTCCCCGTGTCGTAGAAGAAAATGAGATG
AATCTTGACCTCTTCCGCCAAACCCAGTCTCCTCCCCCTTATCTCCAAAACTTCAACGAGCCCAACCGCC
GCCTCAAGATCGCGGTTGGCACATACGGTGCGCTCGACTCCCTATTCTGGGACGACGAGGAGACATACGG
GCTTGGGCCAAACGAGATTGAAGTTAAAGTTGCTGCTACTGGCATGAACTTCAAAGACGTTGTCATTGCC
ATGGGACAAGTGCCTAGCCCGTACCTCGGAATCGAGTGTTCCGGTACCGTCTCACGCATTGGATCTGGTG
TCACCTCGCTCAAGATTGGAAATCGAGTTTGTGCTATGACACACGGTGCTTATAGTACTTTTGCTCGCTG
TCCAGCTACTAGCGCAGCTGTCATCCCAGAGGATATTGCATTCTCCACAGCCGCTTCTATCCCCGTTATC
TTCTGCACAGCCTACTATGGCCTGATAGAGCTTGCTCACCTTGAACGTGGGGAGAAAATATTAATTCACG
CAGCGTCTGGCGGCGTGGGACAGGCCGCCATTCAGCTCTCCCAGATGGTAGGCGCTGAGATTTTTGCCAC
TACCAGCAGTGTTGAGAAGAAAAACCATCTTATTGATACCTATGGTATTCCGGAGGACCATATCTTTTAT
AGTAGAGATACCAGTTTTGGGCCTGCCGTCAGAGAATCTACCGACGGGAAAGGTGTAGATGTTGTAATCA
ACTCCCTTGCTGGTGATCTGCTGCGAGAAACCTGGGCCTGCATTGCCCCATTTGGCCGCTTTATTGAAAT
TGGAAAACGTGATATCACCTCCAACACTCGACTGGAAATGGACAAATTTGAATACAATTGCTCTTTCCAC
TCGGTTGATTTGTCCAAGGTTGCTGACTGGCGACCAAAGATAATGAGTCGAGTTTTCAAGGAAGTCATGG
CTCTCATCTCCAAAAGGATTATCCAGCCCATTAGCCCCATCACTGAGATTGGCATCTCTAAGGTCGAAGC
TGCGTTGCGCAAACTTCAGAGCGGCAAGACTAAGGGCAAGGTCATTGTCAACCATCTCGTCAATGAGCAG
GTCAATGCTGCCCACAGACAGCCTACCGGAGACTTAGTGAATGGAAATGCCACTTATATCATCATTGGCG
GTACAGGTGGCCTTGGTCGTTCCATGGCAAAGAAAATGGCTCAGCGCGGTGGAAAGCACGTCGTCCTTCT
ATCCCGCAGCGGCAAGATGACTCCTGAGCTAGATCATCTCAGCAAAGAATGCGAGATATATGGAGCCAAG
ATCTATGTAAAATGCTGTGACGCGGCCAACCAGGCAAAAGTCAACGAACTTATCTCAGAGCTGCAATCGT
CACTGCCTCCGATCCGTGGTGTCATCCATGCAGCCATGGTGCTGCGGGATACCCTCTTTGAAAAGATGTC
ATTCGAGGACTGGGATGAGGTTGTGCGCTGTAAGGTTGCGGGAGGCTGGAACTTCCACATTGCCTTAGCA
AAGGAGCCCCTCGACTTCTTCATCGTCCTATCCTCGGTTGCTGGCATTGTTGGCAACCGCGGCCAGGCAG
CCTACGCCGCTGCCAACACCTTCTTAGATGCCTTGACAGTCCACCGCCGTAGGTTGGGTCTTAAAGCTAC
ATCGCTCAACCTAACTGCAGTCGAGGATATCGGTTATCTGGCGGAGAATTCCGGCAAGCAAGGCGAAGTT
CTTCGCAATTTATCTGGTAACGGAATTGGCGGGGCCGAAGTCCTAGCACTCATCGAGAGTTCTATAAACG
GCAAGGTTGGCACCGCCTGCGACGACCAGTGTATCACCGGACTTGAATTCGGGGACTCGATGCCCTACTT
TGCCGCGGATGGCAAGTTCAAGTATCTTCGTCAGGCTGCTCTTGCGCTGAGCGCTGCTGCGGGTGATGAC
GGTGGCGCGAATATTCCTATTGGCAAGAGACTAGCTAGGGCGATGACAGTGGGCGAAGCCGTCGAGCTTG
TTACCGATGGCTTGCGTGACAAACTGGGCGCCATTCTGATGCTTGACCCCGATGTCATTCTAGCTAAACA
GGCGACTGTCACCATGGCTGCCCTTGGCTTGGACTCACTCAACGCTATCGAGCTGCGTAATTGGATCGCA
AGGGACCTGCAGACACACTTGCAGATCCTGGAGCTGCTGCGAGCTGGAACGTTGGCTGATCTTGCAAGTC
AGATTCTGAAGAAGACTCGCATCCAAGGTGCTTGGACAATGCAGGAGGGAGCCAGATAAGGAGATTGATA
AGACTTTTCTAGTTGCATATCTTTTATATTTAAATCTTATCTATTAGTTAATTTTTTGTAATTTATCCTT
ATATATAGTCTGGTTATTCTAAAATATCATTTCAGTATCTAAAAATTCCCCTCTTTTTTCAGTTATATCT
TAACAGGCGACAGTCCAAATGTTGATTTATCCCAGTCCGATTCATCAGGGTTGTGAAGCATTTTGTCAAT
GGTCGAAATCACATCAGTAATAGTGCCTCTTACTTGCCTCATAGAATTTCTTTCTCTTAACGTCACCGTT
TGGTCTTTTATAGTTTCGAAATCTATGGTGATACCAAATGGTGTTCCCAATTCATCGTTACGGGCGTATT
TTTTACCAATTGAAGTATTGGAATCGTCAATTTTAAAGTATATCTCTCTTTTACGTAAAGCCTGCGAGAT
CCTCTTAAGTATAGCGGGGAAGCCATCGTTATTCGATATTGTCGTAACAAATACTTTGATCGGCGCTATG
CGGCCGCCACCGCGGTGGAGCTCCAGCTTTTGTTCCCTTTAGTGAGGGTTAATTGCGCGCTTGGCGAGAC
TCAAACAAGATATATTTTGCCCGCCTTACAGACGAAACTAGTTGGAGGTTATGGAGCATACTATCACGTG
GGCGGCCACTGGTGAGTTACTACACCCCAGGGGCAACGTTGATGCTCCTAAAAAACTCTGGCTGGACGCA
AGCCGTAACACCCGTGTCACTTCATAATCGTTTGCAATTCAGGGCTTGATCTACACATTACCCTGTTATC
CCTATTAATTAATACGGTTATCCACAGAATCAGGGGATAACGCAGGAAAGAACATGTGAGCAAAAGGCCA
GCAAAAGGCCAGGAACCGTAAAAAGGCCGCGTTGCTGGCGTTTTTCCATAGGCTCCGCCCCCCTGACGAG
CATCACAAAAATCGACGCTCAAGTCAGAGGTGGCGAAACCCGACAGGACTATAAAGATACCAGGCGTTTC
CCCCTGGAAGCTCCCTCGTGCGCTCTCCTGTTCCGACCCTGCCGCTTACCGGATACCTGTCCGCCTTTCT
CCCTTCGGGAAGCGTGGCGCTTTCTCATAGCTCACGCTGTAGGTATCTCAGTTCGGTGTAGGTCGTTCGC
TCCAAGCTGGGCTGTGTGCACGAACCCCCCGTTCAGCCCGACCGCTGCGCCTTATCCGGTAACTATCGTC
TTGAGTCCAACCCGGTAAGACACGACTTATCGCCACTGGCAGCAGCCACTGGTAACAGGATTAGCAGAGC
GAGGTATGTAGGCGGTGCTACAGAGTTCTTGAAGTGGTGGCCTAACTACGGCTACACTAGAAGAACAGTA
TTTGGTATCTGCGCTCTGCTGAAGCCAGTTACCTTCGGAAAAAGAGTTGGTAGCTCTTGATCCGGCAAAC
AAACCACCGCTGGTAGCGGTGGTTTTTTTGTTTGCAAGCAGCAGATTACGCGCAGAAAAAAAGGATCTCA
AGAAGATCCTTTGATCTTTTCTACGGGGTCTGACGCTCAGTGGAACGAAAACTCACGTTAAGGGATTTTG
GTCATGAGATTATCAAAAAGGATCTTCACCTAGATCCTTTTAAATTAAAAATGAAGTTTTAAATCAATCT
AAAGTATATATGAGTAAACTTGGTCTGACAGTTACCAATGCTTAATCAGTGAGGCACCTATCTCAGCGAT
CTGTCTATTTCGTTCATCCATAGTTGCCTGACTCCCCGTCGTGTAGATAACTACGATACGGGAGGGCTTA
CCATCTGGCCCCAGTGCTGCAATGATACCGCGAGACCCACGCTCACCGGCTCCAGATTTATCAGCAATAA
ACCAGCCAGCCGGAAGGGCCGAGCGCAGAAGTGGTCCTGCAACTTTATCCGCCTCCATCCAGTCTATTAA
TTGTTGCCGGGAAGCTAGAGTAAGTAGTTCGCCAGTTAATAGTTTGCGCAACGTTGTTGCCATTGCTACA
GGCATCGTGGTGTCACGCTCGTCGTTTGGTATGGCTTCATTCAGCTCCGGTTCCCAACGATCAAGGCGAG
TTACATGATCCCCCATGTTGTGCAAAAAAGCGGTTAGCTCCTTCGGTCCTCCGATCGTTGTCAGAAGTAA
GTTGGCCGCAGTGTTATCACTCATGGTTATGGCAGCACTGCATAATTCTCTTACTGTCATGCCATCCGTA
AGATGCTTTTCTGTGACTGGTGAGTACTCAACCAAGTCATTCTGAGAATAGTGTATGCGGCGACCGAGTT
GCTCTTGCCCGGCGTCAATACGGGATAATACCGCGCCACATAGCAGAACTTTAAAAGTGCTCATCATTGG
AAAACGTTCTTCGGGGCGAAAACTCTCAAGGATCTTACCGCTGTTGAGATCCAGTTCGATGTAACCCACT
CGTGCACCCAACTGATCTTCAGCATCTTTTACTTTCACCAGCGTTTCTGGGTGAGCAAAAACAGGAAGGC
AAAATGCCGCAAAAAAGGGAATAAGGGCGACACGGAAATGTTGAATACTCATACTCTTCCTTTTTCAATA
TTATTGAAGCATTTATCAGGGTTATTGTCTCATGAGCGGATACATATTTGAATGTATTTAGAAAAATAAA
CAAATAGGGGTTCCGCGCACATTTCCCCGAAAAGTGCCACCTGAACGAAGCATCTGTGCTTCATTTTGTA
GAACAAAAATGCAACGCGAGAGCGCTAATTTTTCAAACAAAGAATCTGAGCTGCATTTTTACAGAACAGA
AATGCAACGCGAAAGCGCTATTTTACCAACGAAGAATCTGTGCTTCATTTTTGTAAAACAAAAATGCAAC
GCGAGAGCGCTAATTTTTCAAACAAAGAATCTGAGCTGCATTTTTACAGAACAGAAATGCAACGCGAGAG
CGCTATTTTACCAACAAAGAATCTATACTTCTTTTTTGTTCTACAAAAATGCATCCCGAGAGCGCTATTT
TTCTAACAAAGCATCTTAGATTACTTTTTTTCTCCTTTGTGCGCTCTATAATGCAGTCTCTTGATAACTT
TTTGCACTGTAGGTCCGTTAAGGTTAGAAGAAGGCTACTTTGGTGTCTATTTTCTCTTCCATAAAAAAAG
CCTGACTCCACTTCCCGCGTTTACTGATTACTAGCGAAGCTGCGGGTGCATTTTTTCAAGATAAAGGCAT
CCCCGATTATATTCTATACCGATGTGGATTGCGCATACTTTGTGAACAGAAAGTGATAGCGTTGATGATT
CTTCATTGGTCAGAAAATTATGAACGGTTTCTTCTATTTTGTCTCTATATACTACGTATAGGAAATGTTT
ACATTTTCGTATTGTTTTCGATTCACTCTATGAATAGTTCTTACTACAATTTTTTTGTCTAAAGAGTAAT
ACTAGAGATAAACATAAAAAATGTAGAGGTCGAGTTTAGATGCAAGTTCAAGGAGCGAAAGGTGGATGGG
TAGGTTATATAGGGATATAGCACAGAGATATATAGCAAAGAGATACTTTTGAGCAATGTTTGTGGAAGCG
GTATTCGCAATATTTTAGTAGCTCGTTACAGTCCGGTGCGTTTTTGGTTTTTTGAAAGTGCGTCTTCAGA
GCGCTTTTGGTTTTCAAAAGCGCTCTGAAGTTCCTATACTTTCTAGAGAATAGGAACTTCGGAATAGGAA
CTTCAAAGCGTTTCCGAAAACGAGCGCTTCCGAAAATGCAACGCGAGCTGCGCACATACAGCTCACTGTT
CACGTCGCACCTATATCTGCGTGTTGCCTGTATATATATATACATGAGAAGAACGGCATAGTGCGTGTTT
ATGCTTAAATGCGTACTTATATGCGTCTATTTATGTAGGATGAAAGGTAGTCTAGTACCTCCTGTGATAT
TATCCCATTCCATGCGGGGTATCGTATGCTTCCTTCAGCACTACCCTTTAGCTGTTCTATATGCTGCCAC
TCCTCAATTGGATTAGTCTCATCCTTCAATGCTATCATTTCCTTTGATATTGGATCATACTAAGAAACCA
TTATTATCATGACATTAACCTATAAAAATAGGCGTATCACGAGGCCCTTTCGTCTCGCGCGTTTCGGTGA
TGACGGTGAGCGCGTTTCGGTGATGACGGTGAAAACCTCGGCGCGCCATTACCCTGTTATCCCTAATATA
CAACGCAAAGAAGCTGGAAAATTGGCGAGGGAATCCTGTTTCTGTCTATCCAAGAATGGGCATGAGGTGG
CAACCGTCGTGCTAGCGTACAGGGTGCACTTTGTAACCATTTGGGACACCGGACACTCGCTGTTTTCGAA
ATTACCCTTTAAGCGCGGGTATTGAACCAGGCTTATGCCCAAGATCGTAGCAAGCATTTAACTGTGGGAA
TACTCAGGTATCGTAAGATGCAAGAGTTCGAATCTCTTAGCAACCATTATTTTTTTCCTCAACATAACGA
GAACACACAGGGGCGCTATCGCACAGAATCAAATTCGATGACTGGAAATTTTTTGTTAATTTCAGAGGTC
GCCTGACGCATATACCTTTTTCAACTGAAAAATTGGGAGAAAAAGGAAAGGTGAGAGCGCCGGAACCGGC
TTTTCATATAGAATAGAGAAGCGTTCATGACTAAATGCTTGCATCACAATACTTGAAGTTGACAATATTA
TTTAAGGACCTATTGTTTTTTCCAATAGGTGGTTAGCAATCGTCTTACTTTCTAACTTTTCTTACCTTTT
ACATTTCAGCAATATATATATATATATTTCAAGGATATACCATTCTAATGTCTGCCCCTAAGAAGATCGT
CGTTTTGCCAGGTGACCACGTTGGTCAAGAAATCACAGCCGAAGCCATTAAGGTTCTTAAAGCTATTTCT
GATGTTCGTTCCAATGTCAAGTTCGATTTCGAAAATCATTTAATTGGTGGTGCTGCTATCGATGCTACAG
GTGTTCCACTTCCAGATGAGGCGCTGGAAGCCTCCAAGAAGGCTGATGCCGTTTTGTTAGGTGCTGTGGG
TGGTCCTAAATGGGGTACCGGTAGTGTTAGACCTGAACAAGGTTTACTAAAAATCCGTAAAGAACTTCAA
TTGTACGCCAACTTAAGACCATGTAACTTTGCATCCGACTCTCTTTTAGACTTATCTCCAATCAAGCCAC
AATTTGCTAAAGGTACTGACTTCGTTGTTGTCAGAGAATTAGTGGGAGGTATTTACTTTGGTAAGAGAAA
GGAAGACGATGGTGATGGTGTCGCTTGGGATAGTGAACAATACACCGTTCCAGAAGTGCAAAGAATCACA
AGAATGGCCGCTTTCATGGCCCTACAACATGAGCCACCATTGCCTATTTGGTCCTTGGATAAAGCTAATG
TTTTGGCCTCTTCAAGATTATGGAGAAAAACTGTGGAGGAAACCATCAAGAACGAATTCCCTACATTGAA
GGTTCAACATCAATTGATTGATTCTGCCGCCATGATCCTAGTTAAGAACCCAACCCACCTAAATGGTATT
ATAATCACCAGCAACATGTTTGGTGATATCATCTCCGATGAAGCCTCCGTTATCCCAGGTTCCTTGGGTT
TGTTGCCATCTGCGTCCTTGGCCTCTTTGCCAGACAAGAACACCGCATTTGGTTTGTACGAACCATGCCA
CGGTTCTGCTCCAGATTTGCCAAAGAATAAGGTCAACCCTATCGCCACTATCTTGTCTGCTGCAATGATG
TTGAAATTGTCATTGAACTTGCCTGAAGAAGGTAAGGCCATTGAAGATGCAGTTAAAAAGGTTTTGGATG
CAGGTATCAGAACTGGTGATTTAGGTGGTTCCAACAGTACCACCGAAGTCGGTGATGCTGTCGCCGAAGA
AGTTAAGAAAATCCTTGCTTAAAAAGATTCTCTTTTTTTATGATATTTGTACATAAACTTTATAAATGAA
ATTCATAATAGAAACGACACGAAATTACAAAATGGAATATGTTCATAGGGTAGACGAAACTATATACGCA
ATCTACATACATTTATCAAGAAGGAGAAAAAGGAGGATGTAAAGGAATACAGGTAAGCAAATTGATACTA
ATGGCTCAACGAAATGACGGTATCGATAAGCTTGATATCGAATTCCTGCAGCCCGGGGGATCCACTAGTT
CTAGA
